>Addgene plasmid #134646 | PJQ47 | depositor full sequence | sequence record 258836 | PJQ47 sequence 9714 bps
CTGATACCGCTCGCCGCAGCCGAACGACCGAGCGCAGCGGGTCAGTGAGCGAGGAAGCGGAAGAGCGCCC
AATACGCAAACCGCCTCTCCCCGCGCGTTGGCCGATTCATTAATGCAGCGCCCAAACATAACAGGAAGAA
AAATGCCCCGCTGTGGGCGGACAAAATAGTTGGGAACTGGGAGGGGTGGAAATGGAGTTTTTAAGGATTA
TTTAGGGAAGAGTGACAAAATAGATGGGAACTGGGTGTAGCGTCGTAAGCTAATACGAAAATTAAAAATG
ACAAAATAGTTTGGAACTAGATTTCACTTATCTGGTTCTTGAGGCGGTTAAAAGAGCCGTACTCTTCTCC
GATGTCGACTAGGCCATGATGCTCATTCTGTGGGACCAAAACGAAAAAACACCCTTTCGGGTGTCTTTTC
TGGAATTTGGTACCGAGGCTGCAAGTCCCATTAAGGAGGCGCGCCTTATTACAGATCTTCCTCAGAGATG
AGCTTCTGTTCCAGATCTTCTTCTGAAATCAACTTTTGTTCCAGATCTTCTTCAGAGATGAGTTTCTGCT
CCGCGGCCGCGTCGCCTCCCAGCTGAGACAGGTCGATCCGTGTCTCGTACAGGCCGGTGATGCTCTGGTG
GATCAGGGTGGCGTCCAGCACCTCTTTGGTGCTGGTGTACCTCTTCCGGTCGATGGTGGTGTCAAAGTAC
TTGAAGGCGGCAGGGGCTCCCAGATTGGTCAGGGTAAACAGGTGGATGATATTCTCGGCCTGCTCTCTGA
TAGGCTTGTCTCTGTGCTTGTTGTAGGCGCTCAGCACCTTGTCCAGATTAGCGTCGGCCAGGATCACTCT
CTTGGAGAACTCGCTGATCTGCTCGATGATCTCGTCCAGGTAGTGTTTGTGCTGTTCCACAAACAGCTGT
TTCTGCTCATTATCCTCGGGGGAGCCCTTCAGCTTCTCATAGTGGCTGGCCAGGTACAGGAAGTTCACAT
ATTTGGAGGGCAGGGCCAGTTCGTTTCCCTTCTGCAGTTCGCCGGCAGAGGCCAGCATTCTCTTCCGGCC
GTTTTCCAGCTCGAACAGGGAGTACTTAGGCAGCTTGATGATCAGGTCCTTTTTCACTTCTTTGTAGCCC
TTGGCTTCCAGAAAGTCGATGGGATTCTTCTCGAAGCTGCTTCTTTCCATGATGGTGATCCCCAGCAGCT
CTTTCACACTCTTCAGTTTCTTGGACTTGCCCTTTTCCACTTTGGCCACCACCAGCACAGAATAGGCCAC
GGTGGGGCTGTCGAAGCCGCCGTACTTCTTAGGGTCCCAGTCCTTCTTTCTGGCGATCAGCTTGTCGCTG
TTCCTCTTGGGCAGGATAGACTCTTTGCTGAAGCCGCCTGTCTGCACCTCGGTCTTTTTCACGATATTCA
CTTGGGGCATAGACAGCACTTTCCGCACGGTGGCAAAGTCCCGGCCCTTATCCCACACGATCTCGCCTGT
TTCGCCGTTTGTCTCGATCAGAGGCCGCTTCCGGATCTCGCCGTTGGCCAGGGTAATCTCGGTCTTGAAA
AAGTTCATGATGTTGCTGTAGAAGAAGTACTTGGCGGTAGCCTTGCCGATTTCCTGCTCGCTCTTGGCGA
TCATCTTCCGCACGTCGTACACCTTGTAGTCGCCGTACACGAACTCGCTTTCCAGCTTAGGGTACTTTTT
GATCAGGGCGGTTCCCACGACGGCGTTCAGGTAGGCGTCGTGGGCGTGGTGGTAGTTGTTGATCTCGCGC
ACTTTGTAAAACTGGAAATCCTTCCGGAAATCGGACACCAGCTTGGACTTCAGGGTGATCACTTTCACTT
CCCGGATCAGTTTGTCGTTCTCGTCGTACTTAGTGTTCATCCGGGAGTCCAGGATCTGTGCCACGTGCTT
TGTGATCTGCCGGGTTTCCACCAGCTGTCTCTTGATGAAGCCGGCCTTATCCAGTTCGCTCAGGCCGCCT
CTCTCGGCCTTGGTCAGATTGTCGAACTTCCTCTGGGTAATCAGCTTGGCATTCAGCAGCTGGCGCCAGT
AGTTCTTCATCTTCTTCACGACCTCTTCGGAGGGCACGTTGTCGCTCTTGCCCCGGTTCTTGTCGCTCCG
AGTCAGCACTTTGTTATCGATGGAGTCGTCCTTCAGAAAGCTCTGAGGCACGATAGCGTCCACATCGTAG
TCGGACAGCCGGTTGATGTCCAGTTCCTGGTCCACGTACATATCCCGCCCATTCTGCAGGTAGTACAGGT
ACAGCTTCTCGTTCTGCAGCTGGGTGTTTTCCACGGGGTGTTCTTTCAGGATCTGGCTGCCCAGCTCTTT
GATGCCCTCTTCGATCCGCTTCATTCTCTCGCGGCTGTTCTTCTGTCCCTTCTGGGTGGTCTGGTTCTCT
CTGGCCATTTCGATCACGATGTTCTCGGGCTTGTGCCGGCCCATCACTTTCACGAGCTCGTCCACCACCT
TCACTGTCTGCAGGATGCCCTTCTTAATGGCGGGGCTGCCGGCCAGATTGGCAATGTGCTCGTGCAGGCT
ATCGCCCTGGCCGGACACCTGGGCTTTCTGGATGTCCTCTTTAAAGGTCAGGCTGTCGTCGTGGATCAGC
TGCATGAAGTTTCTGTTGGCGAAGCCGTCGGACTTCAGGAAATCCAGGATTGTCTTGCCGGACTGCTTGT
CCCGGATGCCGTTGATCAGCTTCCGGCTCAGCCTGCCCCAGCCGGTGTATCTCCGCCGCTTCAGCTGCTT
CATCACTTTGTCGTCGAACAGGTGGGCATAGGTTTTCAGCCGTTCCTCGATCATCTCTCTGTCCTCAAAC
AGTGTCAGGGTCAGCACGATATCTTCCAGAATGTCCTCGTTTTCCTCATTGTCCAGGAAGTCCTTGTCCT
TGATAATTTTCAGCAGATCGTGGTATGTGCCCAGGGAGGCGTTGAACCGATCTTCCACGCCGGAGATTTC
CACGGAGTCGAAGCACTCGATTTTCTTGAAGTAGTCCTCTTTCAGCTGCTTCACGGTCACTTTCCGGTTG
GTCTTGAACAGCAGGTCCACGATGGCTTTTTTCTGCTCGCCGCTCAGGAAGGCGGGCTTTCTCATTCCCT
CGGTCACGTATTTCACTTTGGTCAGCTCGTTGTACACGGTGAAGTACTCGTACAGCAGGCTGTGCTTGGG
CAGCACCTTCTCGTTGGGCAGGTTCTTATCGAAGTTGGTCATCCGCTCGATGAAGCTCTGGGCGCTGGCG
CCCTTGTCCACCACTTCCTCGAAGTTCCAGGGGGTGATGGTTTCCTCGCTCTTTCTGGTCATCCAGGCGA
ATCTGCTGTTTCCCCTGGCCAGAGGGCCCACGTAGTAGGGGATGCGGAAGGTCAGGATCTTCTCGATCTT
TTCCCGGTTGTCCTTCAGGAATGGGTAAAAATCTTCCTGCCGCCGCAGAATGGCGTGCAGCTCTCCCAGG
TGGATCTGGTGGGGGATGCTGCCGTTGTCGAAGGTCCGCTGCTTCCGCAGCAGGTCCTCTCTGTTCAGCT
TCACGAGCAGTTCCTCGGTGCCGTCCATCTTTTCCAGGATGGGCTTGATGAACTTGTAGAACTCTTCCTG
GCTGGCTCCGCCATCGATGTAGCCGGCGTAGCCGTTCTTGCTCTGGTCGAAGAAAATCTCTTTGTACTTC
TCAGGCAGCTGCTGCCGCACGAGAGCTTTCAGCAGGGTCAGGTCCTGGTGGTGCTCGTCGTATCTCTTGA
TCATAGAGGCGCTCAGGGGGGCCTTGGTGATCTCGGTGTTCACTCTCAGGATGTCGCTCAGCAGGATGGC
GTCGGACAGGTTCTTGGCGGCCAGAAACAGGTCGGCGTACTGGTCGCCGATCTGGGCCAGCAGGTTGTCC
AGGTCGTCGTCGTAGGTGTCCTTGCTCAGCTGCAGTTTGGCATCCTCGGCCAGGTCGAAGTTGCTCTTGA
AGTTGGGGGTCAGGCCCAGGCTCAGGGCAATCAGGTTGCCGAACAGGCCATTCTTCTTCTCGCCGGGCAG
CTGGGCGATCAGATTTTCCAGCCGTCTGCTCTTGCTCAGTCTGGCAGACAGGATGGCCTTGGCGTCCACG
CCGCTGGCGTTGATGGGGTTTTCCTCGAACAGCTGGTTGTAGGTCTGCACCAGCTGGATGAACAGCTTGT
CCACGTCGCTGTTGTCGGGGTTCAGGTCGCCCTCGATCAGGAAGTGGCCCCGGAACTTGATCATGTGGGC
CAGGGCCAGATAGATCAGCCGCAGGTCGGCCTTGTCGGTGCTGTCCACCAGTTTCTTTCTCAGGTGGTAG
ATGGTGGGGTACTTCTCGTGGTAGGCCACCTCGTCCACGATGTTGCCGAAGATGGGGTGCCGCTCGTGCT
TCTTATCCTCTTCCACCAGGAAGGACTCTTCCAGTCTGTGGAAGAAGCTGTCGTCCACCTTGGCCATCTC
GTTGCTGAAGATCTCTTGCAGATAGCAGATCCGGTTCTTCCGTCTGGTGTATCTTCTTCTGGCGGTTCTC
TTCAGCCGGGTGGCCTCGGCTGTTTCTCCGCTGTCGAACAGCAGGGCGCCGATCAGGTTCTTCTTGATGC
TGTGCCGGTCGGTGTTGCCCAGCACCTTGAATTTCTTGCTGGGCACCTTGTACTCGTCGGTGATCACGGC
CCAGCCCACAGAGTTGGTGCCGATGGCCAGGCCGATGCTGTACTTCTTGTCCATACTAGTTTTCTCCTCT
TTAGATCGCTAGCACAATCCCTAGGACTGAGCTAGCTGTCAAGAACCGAGGTAACTGGCTTGGTGATAAG
CTGTCAAACCAGATCAATTCGCACTAGTCTGCAGACGTAAAAAAAGCGGCGTGGTTAGCCGCTTTTTTAA
TTGCCGGAGCGCAATAAAAAAGCCCCCGGAAGGTGATCTTCCGGGGGCTTTCTCATGCGTTGCTTGTATT
GAAAATGGGGGCCATGCCTACCTATCTGCCTCCCGGGTCCTTGAGCCCCATTATCACCTCCAAAGCCTTC
TCGTCTGGTCAGTTTCACCTGTTTTACGTAAAAACCCGCTTCGGCGGGTTTTTACTTTTGGGGAAACACA
GAAAAAAGCCCGCACCTGACAGTGCGGGCTTTTTTTTTCGACCAAAGGTGCGACTACTCTTGCCTACTAC
CTATCGACTGAGCTGAAAGAATTCCGGTTCTGGCAAATATTCTGAAATGAGCTGTTGACAATTAATCATC
CGGCTCGTATAATTCTAGTTGAGACCAACTTTGGTCTCCACCATAGCGGTCGGTCTCTGTTTAAGAGCTA
TGCTGGAAACAGCATAGCAAGTTTAAATAAGGCTAGTCCGTTATCAACTTGAAAAAGTGGCACCGAGTCG
GTGCTTTTTTTTTGAATTCATGTGGCTGACCGTTCTGTTGTCTCTCGCTCTTCCGAGTAGACGAACAATA
AGGCCTCCCTAACGGGGGGCCTTTTTTATTGATAACAAAAGTCAGTGCTTCCGCTATTTCCAAAATACCG
GGCTAATACGGTTTAAACGACCTCCTGGATTTGCTCAGACAGCCTTTTCGTCATTCGTTTCAGCCAAAAA
ACTTAAGACCGCCGGTCTTGTCCACTACCTTGCAGTAATGCGGTGGACAGGATCGGCGGTTTTCTTTTCT
CTTCTCAAGAAGTTCCTATACTTTCTAGAGAATAGGAACTTCGGAATAGGAACTTCCTCCTGAACGGCCA
TAAGAACGAAGGCTGTCTGTTGAACTCTCGAGCCTTGTCGCCTTGCGTATAATATTTGCCCATGGACGCA
CACCGTGGAAACGGATGAAGGCACGAACCCAGTTGACATAAGCCTGTTCGGTTCGTAAACTGTAATGCAA
GTAGCGTATGCGCTCACGCAACTGGTCCAGAACCTTGACCGAACGCAGCGGTGGTAACGGCGCAGTGGCG
GTTTTCATGGCTTGTTATGACTGTTTTTTTGTACAGTCTATGCCTCGGGCATCCAAGCAGCAAGCGCGTT
ACGCCGTGGGTCGATGTTTGATGTTATGGAGCAGCAACGATGTTACGCAGCAGCAACGATGTTACGCAGC
AGGGCAGTCGCCCTAAAACAAAGTTAGGTGGCTCAAGTATGGGCATCATTCGCACATGTAGGCTCGGCCC
TGACCAAGTCAAATCCATGCGGGCTGCTCTTGATCTTTTCGGTCGTGAGTTCGGAGACGTAGCCACCTAC
TCCCAACATCAGCCGGACTCCGATTACCTCGGGAACTTGCTCCGTAGTAAGACATTCATCGCGCTTGCTG
CCTTCGACCAAGAAGCGGTTGTTGGCGCTCTCGCGGCTTACGTTCTGCCCAAGTTTGAGCAGCCGCGTAG
TGAGATCTATATCTATGATCTCGCAGTCTCCGGAGAGCACCGGAGGCAGGGCATTGCCACCGCGCTCATC
AATCTCCTCAAGCATGAGGCCAACGCGCTTGGTGCTTATGTGATCTACGTGCAAGCAGATTACGGTGACG
ATCCCGCAGTGGCTCTCTATACAAAGTTGGGCATACGGGAAGAAGTGATGCACTTTGATATCGACCCAAG
TACCGCCACCTAACAATTCGTTCAAGCCGAGATCTCGAGCATCAGCTTCAAAAGCGCTCTGAAGTTCCTA
TACTTTCTAGAGAATAGGAACTTCGGAATAGGTACTTCAAGATCCCCAATTCGAGCTCATCGTCCGGGCC
GCAAGCTCCTAGCGGCGGATTTGTCCTACTCAGGAGAGCGTTCACCGACAAACAACAGATAAAACGAAAG
GCCCAGTCTTTCGACTGAGCCTTTCGTTTTATTTGATGCCTCAAGCTAGAGAGTCATTACCCCAGGCGTT
TAAGGGCACCAATAACTGCCTTAAAAAAATTACGCCCCGCCCTGCCACTCATCGCAGTCTAGCTTGGATT
CTCACCAATAAAAAACGCCCGGCGGCAACCGAGCGTTCTGAACAAATCCAGATGGAGTTCTGAGGTCATT
ACTGGATCTATCAACAGGAGTCCAAGCTCAGCTAATTAAGCTAGCTTATCGATACCGTCGACCTCGAACC
CCACGCCCCTCTTTAATACGACGGGCAATTTGCACTTCAGAAAATGAAGAGTTTGCTTTAGCCATAACAA
AAGTCCAGTATGCTTTTTCACAGCATAACTGGACTGATTTCAGTTTACAACTATTCTGTCTAGTTTAAGA
CTTTATTGTCATAGTTTAGATCTATTTTGTTCAGTTTAAGACTTTATTGTCCGCCCACACCCGCTTACGC
AGGGCATCCATTTATTACTCAACCGTAACCGATTTTGCCAGGTTACGCGGCTGGTCCTCTAGCTGGCGTA
ATAGCGAAGAGGCCCGCACCGATCGCCCTTCCCAACAGTTGCGCAGCCTGAATGGCGAATGGCGCCTGAT
GCGGTATTTTCTCCTTACGCATCTGTGCGGTATTTCACACCGCATATGGTGCACTCTCAGTACAATCTGC
TCTGATGCCGCATAGTTAAGCCAGCCCCGACACCCGCCAACACCCGCTGACGCGCCCTGACGGGCTTGTC
TGCTCCCGGCATCCGCTTACAGACAAGCTGTGACCGTCTCCGGGAGCTGCATGTGTCAGAGGTTTTCACC
GTCATCACCGAAACGCGCGAGACGAAAGGGCCTCGTGATACGCCTATTTTTATAGGTTAATGTCATGATA
ATAATGGTTTCTTAGACGTCAGGTGGCACTTTTCGGGGAAATGTGCGCGGAACCCCTATTTGTTTATTTT
TCTAAATACATTCAAATATGTATCCGCTCATGAGACAATAACCCTGATAAATGCTTCAATAATATTGAAA
AAGGAAGAGTATGAGTATTCAACATTTCCGTGTCGCCCTTATTCCCTTTTTTGCGGCATTTTGCCTTCCT
GTTTTTGCTCACCCAGAAACGCTGGTGAAAGTAAAAGATGCTGAAGATCAGTTGGGTGCACGAGTGGGTT
ACATCGAACTGGATCTCAACAGCGGTAAGATCCTTGAGAGTTTTCGCCCCGAAGAACGTTTTCCAATGAT
GAGCACTTTTAAAGTTCTGCTATGTGGCGCGGTATTATCCCGTATTGACGCCGGGCAAGAGCAACTCGGT
CGCCGCATACACTATTCTCAGAATGACTTGGTTGAGTACTCACCAGTCACAGAAAAGCATCTTACGGATG
GCATGACAGTAAGAGAATTATGCAGTGCTGCCATAACCATGAGTGATAACACTGCGGCCAACTTACTTCT
GACAACGATCGGAGGACCGAAGGAGCTAACCGCTTTTTTGCACAACATGGGGGATCATGTAACTCGCCTT
GATCGTTGGGAACCGGAGCTGAATGAAGCCATACCAAACGACGAGCGTGACACCACGATGCCTGTAGCAA
TGGCAACAACGTTGCGCAAACTATTAACTGGCGAACTACTTACTCTAGCTTCCCGGCAACAATTAATAGA
CTGGATGGAGGCGGATAAAGTTGCAGGACCACTTCTGCGCTCGGCCCTTCCGGCTGGCTGGTTTATTGCT
GATAAATCTGGAGCCGGTGAGCGTGGGTCCCGCGGTATCATTGCAGCACTGGGGCCAGATGGTAAGCCCT
CCCGTATCGTAGTTATCTACACGACGGGGAGTCAGGCAACTATGGATGAACGAAATAGACAGATCGCTGA
GATAGGTGCCTCACTGATTAAGCATTGGTAACTGTCAGACCAAGTTTACTCATATATACTTTAGATTGAT
TTAAAACTTCATTTTTAATTTAAAAGGATCTAGGTGAAGATCCTTTTTGATAATCTCATGACCAAAATCC
CTTAACGTGAGTTTTCGTTCCACTGAGCGTCAGACCCCGTAGAAAAGATCAAAGGCAGTTATTGGTGCCT
CACTGATTAAGCATTGGTAACTGTCAGACCAAGTTTACTCATATATACTTTAGATTGATTTAAAACTTCA
TTTTTAATTTTTGCGGCCGCAAGATCCGGCCACGATGCGTCCGGCGTAGAGGATCTGAAGATCAGCAGTT
CAACCTGTTGATAGTACGTACTAAGCTCTCATGTTTCACGTACTAAGCTCTCATGTTTAACGTACTAAGC
TCTCATGTTTAACGAACTAAACCCTCATGGCTAACGTACTAAGCTCTCATGGCTAACGTACTAAGCTCTC
ATGTTTCACGTACTAAGCTCTCATGTTTGAACAATAAAATTAATATAAATCAGCAACTTAAATAGCCTCT
AAGGTTTTAAGTTTTATAAGAAAAAAAAGAATATATAAGGCTTTTAAAGCTTTTAAGGTTTAACGGTTGT
GGACAACAAGCCAGGGATGTAACGCACTGAGAAGCCCTTAGAGCCTCTCAAAGCAATTTTGAGTGACACA
GGAACACTTAACGGCTGACATGGGAATTAGCCATGGCATCACAGTATCGTGATGACAGAGGCAGGGAGTG
CGGCCTTTTTACGGTTCCTGGCCTTTTGCTGGCCTTTTGCTCACATGTTCTTTCCTGCGTTATCAGGGGA
TTCCTTAAGGTATACTTTCCGCTGCATAACCCTGCTTCGGGGTCATTATAGCGATTTTTTCGGTATATCC
ATCCTTTTTCGCACGATATACAGGATTTTGCCAAAGGGTTCGTGTAGACTTTCCTTGGTGTATCCAACGG
CGTCAGCCGGGCAGGATAGGTGAAGTAGGCCCACCCGCGAGCGGGTGTTCCTTCTTCACTGTCCCTTATT
CGCACCTGGCGGTGCTCAACGGGAATCCTGCTCTGCGAGGCTGGCCGATAAGCT
Features (pLannotate 1.2.2; 28 found; start..end, strand, type, name):
     65..119     +  CDS            lacI (fragment): lac repressor; lacI; The lac repressor binds to the lac operator to inhibit transcription in E. coli. This inhibition can be relieved by adding lactose or isopropyl-β-D-thiogalactopyranoside (IPTG).
    152..317     +  mobile_element Tn7L: mini-Tn7 element (left end of the Tn7 transposon) Tn7
    472..561     -  CDS            3xMyc: 3 tandem Myc epitope tags
    571..4674    -  CDS            Cas9: Cas9 (Csn1) endonuclease from the Streptococcus pyogenes Type II CRISPR/Cas system generates RNA-guided double strand breaks in DNA
   4710..4732    -  promoter       J23119(SpeI) promoter (fragment): bacterial promoter (Registry of Standard Biological Parts BBa J23119) modified to end with an SpeI site
   4733..4753    +  rep_origin     p15A ori (fragment): Plasmids containing the medium-copy-number p15A origin of replication can be propagated in E. coli cells that contain a second plasmid with the ColE1 origin.
   4991..5077    +  ncRNA          Thr leader (fragment): Accession: RF00506 - Threonine operon leader
   5165..5193    +  promoter       trc promoter: strong E. coli promoter; hybrid between the trp and lac UV5 promoters
   5257..5324    +  misc_RNA       tracrRNA (fragment): trans-activating CRISPR RNA for the Streptococcus pyogenes CRISPR/Cas9 system
   5609..5656    -  protein_bind   FRT: FLP-mediated recombination occurs in the 8-bp core sequence TCTAGAAA (Turan and Bode, 2011). FLP recombinase from the Saccharomyces cerevisiae 2μ plasmid
   5703..5735    -  CDS            CmR (fragment): chloramphenicol acetyltransferase; cat; confers resistance to chloramphenicol
   5773..5801    +  promoter       Pc promoter: intI1 (promoter lies within the coding sequence); class 1 integron promoter
   5990..6523    +  CDS            GmR: gentamycin acetyltransferase; aacC1; confers resistance to gentamycin
   6571..6604    -  protein_bind   FRT (minimal): supports FLP-mediated excision but not integration (Turan and Bode, 2011) FLP recombinase from the Saccharomyces cerevisiae 2μ plasmid
   6669..6755    -  terminator     rrnB T1 terminator: Escherichia coli rrnB; transcription terminator T1 from the E. coli rrnB gene
   6819..6848    -  CDS            CmR (fragment): chloramphenicol acetyltransferase confers resistance to chloramphenicol
   6858..6952    -  terminator     lambda t0 terminator: transcription terminator from phage lambda
   6973..6997    +  misc_feature   MCS (fragment): pBluescript multiple cloning site
   7001..7199    +  mobile_element Tn7R (fragment): mini-Tn7 element (right end of the Tn7 transposon) Tn7
   7271..7339    +  CDS            lacZα (fragment): LacZα fragment of β-galactosidase; lacZ fragment
   7345..7444    -  misc_feature   bom (fragment): basis of mobility region from pBR322
   7546..7581    -  CDS            rop (fragment): Rop protein, which maintains plasmids at low copy number; rop
   7676..7780    +  promoter       AmpR promoter: bla
   7781..8641    +  CDS            AmpR: β-lactamase; bla; confers resistance to ampicillin, carbenicillin, and related antibiotics
   8814..8839    +  CDS            bla(M) (fragment): β-lactamase lacking the signal sequence; bla(M); allows cytosolic expression of β-lactamase
   8942..9330    +  rep_origin     R6K γ ori: γ replication origin from E. coli plasmid R6K; requires the R6K initiator protein pi for replication
   9341..9380    +  CDS            λ integrase (fragment): integrase from phage λ; int
   9599..9707    +  oriT           oriT: incP origin of transfer
