>Addgene plasmid #134646 | PJQ47 | addgene full sequence | sequence record 272930 | Addgene NGS Result
TGCCTGACTCCCCGTCGTGTAGATAACTACGATACGGGAGGGCTTACCATCTGGCCCCAGTGCTGCAATG
ATACCGCGGGACCCACGCTCACCGGCTCCAGATTTATCAGCAATAAACCAGCCAGCCGGAAGGGCCGAGC
GCAGAAGTGGTCCTGCAACTTTATCCGCCTCCATCCAGTCTATTAATTGTTGCCGGGAAGCTAGAGTAAG
TAGTTCGCCAGTTAATAGTTTGCGCAACGTTGTTGCCATTGCTACAGGCATCGTGGTGTCACGCTCGTCG
TTTGGTATGGCTTCATTCAGCTCCGGTTCCCAACGATCAAGGCGAGTTACATGATCCCCCATGTTGTGCA
AAAAAGCGGTTAGCTCCTTCGGTCCTCCGATCGTTGTCAGAAGTAAGTTGGCCGCAGTGTTATCACTCAT
GGTTATGGCAGCACTGCATAATTCTCTTACTGTCATGCCATCCGTAAGATGCTTTTCTGTGACTGGTGAG
TACTCAACCAAGTCATTCTGAGAATAGTGTATGCGGCGACCGAGTTGCTCTTGCCCGGCGTCAATACGGG
ATAATACCGCGCCACATAGCAGAACTTTAAAAGTGCTCATCATTGGAAAACGTTCTTCGGGGCGAAAACT
CTCAAGGATCTTACCGCTGTTGAGATCCAGTTCGATGTAACCCACTCGTGCACCCAACTGATCTTCAGCA
TCTTTTACTTTCACCAGCGTTTCTGGGTGAGCAAAAACAGGAAGGCAAAATGCCGCAAAAAAGGGAATAA
GGGCGACACGGAAATGTTGAATACTCATACTCTTCCTTTTTCAATATTATTGAAGCATTTATCAGGGTTA
TTGTCTCATGAGCGGATACATATTTGAATGTATTTAGAAAAATAAACAAATAGGGGTTCCGCGCACATTT
CCCCGAAAAGTGCCACCTGACGTCTAAGAAACCATTATTATCATGACATTAACCTATAAAAATAGGCGTA
TCACGAGGCCCTTTCGTCTCGCGCGTTTCGGTGACGACGGTGAAAACCTCTGACACATGCAGCTCCCGGA
GACGGTCACAGCTTGTCTGTAAGCGGATGCCGGGAGCAGACAAGCCCGTCAGGGCGCGTCAGCGGGTGTT
GGCGGGTGTCGGGGCTGGCTTAACTATGCGGCATCAGAGCAGATTGTACTGAGAGTGCACCATATGCGGT
GTGAAATACCGCACAGATGCGTAAGGAGAAAATACCGCATCAGGCGCCATTCGCCATTCAGGCTGCGCAA
CTGTTGGGAAGGGCGATCGGTGCGGGCCTCTTCGCTATTACGCCAGCTAGAGGACCAGCCGCGTAACCTG
GCAAAATCGGTTACGGTTGAGTAATAAATGGATGCCCTGCGTAAGCAGGTGTGGGCGGACAATAAAGTCT
TAAACTGAACAAAATAGATCTAAACTATGACAATAAAGTCTTAAACTAGACAGAATAGTTGTAAACTGAA
ATCAGTCCAGTTATGCTGTGAAAAAGCATACTGGACTTTTGTTATGGCTAAAGCAAACTCTTCATTTTCT
GAAGTGCAAATTGCCCGTCGTATTAAAGAGGGGCGTGGGGTTCGAGGTCGACGGTATCGATAAGCTAGCT
TAATTAGCTGAGCTTGGACTCCTGTTGATAGATCCAGTAATGACCTCAGAACTCCATCTGGATTTGTTCA
GAACGCTCGGTTGCCGCCGGGCGTTTTTTATTGGTGAGAATCCAAGCTAGACTGCGATGAGTGGCAGGGC
GGGGCGTAATTTTTTTAAGGCAGTTATTGGTGCCCTTAAACGCCTGGGGTAATGACTCTCTAGCTTGAGG
CATCAAATAAAACGAAAGGCTCAGTCGAAAGACTGGGCCTTTCGTTTTATCTGTTGTTTGTCGGTGAACG
CTCTCCTGAGTAGGACAAATCCGCCGCTAGGAGCTTGCGGCCCGGACGATGAGCTCGAATTGGGGATCTT
GAAGTACCTATTCCGAAGTTCCTATTCTCTAGAAAGTATAGGAACTTCAGAGCGCTTTTGAAGCTGATGC
TCGAGATCTCGGCTTGAACGAATTGTTAGGTGGCGGTACTTGGGTCGATATCAAAGTGCATCACTTCTTC
CCGTATGCCCAACTTTGTATAGAGAGCCACTGCGGGATCGTCACCGTAATCTGCTTGCACGTAGATCACA
TAAGCACCAAGCGCGTTGGCCTCATGCTTGAGGAGATTGATGAGCGCGGTGGCAATGCCCTGCCTCCGGT
GCTCTCCGGAGACTGCGAGATCATAGATATAGATCTCACTACGCGGCTGCTCAAACTTGGGCAGAACGTA
AGCCGCGAGAGCGCCAACAACCGCTTCTTGGTCGAAGGCAGCAAGCGCGATGAATGTCTTACTACGGAGC
AAGTTCCCGAGGTAATCGGAGTCCGGCTGATGTTGGGAGTAGGTGGCTACGTCTCCGAACTCACGACCGA
AAAGATCAAGAGCAGCCCGCATGGATTTGACTTGGTCAGGGCCGAGCCTACATGTGCGAATGATGCCCAT
ACTTGAGCCACCTAACTTTGTTTTAGGGCGACTGCCCTGCTGCGTAACATCGTTGCTGCTGCGTAACATC
GTTGCTGCTCCATAACATCAAACATCGACCCACGGCGTAACGCGCTTGCTGCTTGGATGCCCGAGGCATA
GACTGTACAAAAAAACAGTCATAACAAGCCATGAAAACCGCCACTGCGCCGTTACCACCGCTGCGTTCGG
TCAAGGTTCTGGACCAGTTGCGTGAGCGCATACGCTACTTGCATTACAGTTTACGAACCGAACAGGCTTA
TGTCAACTGGGTTCGTGCCTTCATCCGTTTCCACGGTGTGCGTCCATGGGCAAATATTATACGCAAGGCG
ACAAGGCTCGAGAGTTCAACAGACAGCCTTCGTTCTTATGGCCGTTCAGGAGGAAGTTCCTATTCCGAAG
TTCCTATTCTCTAGAAAGTATAGGAACTTCTTGAGAAGAGAAAAGAAAACCGCCGATCCTGTCCACCGCA
TTACTGCAAGGTAGTGGACAAGACCGGCGGTCTTAAGTTTTTTGGCTGAAACGAATGACGAAAAGGCTGT
CTGAGCAAATCCAGGAGGTCGTTTAAACCGTATTAGCCCGGTATTTTGGAAATAGCGGAAGCACTGACTT
TTGTTATCAATAAAAAAGGCCCCCCGTTAGGGAGGCCTTATTGTTCGTCTACTCGGAAGAGCGAGAGACA
ACAGAACGGTCAGCCACATGAATTCAAAAAAAAAGCACCGACTCGGTGCCACTTTTTCAAGTTGATAACG
GACTAGCCTTATTTAAACTTGCTATGCTGTTTCCAGCATAGCTCTTAAACAGAGACCGACCGCTATGGTG
GAGACCAAAGTTGGTCTCAACTAGAATTATACGAGCCGGATGATTAATTGTCAACAGCTCATTTCAGAAT
ATTTGCCAGAACCGGAATTCTTTCAGCTCAGTCGATAGGTAGTAGGCAAGAGTACTCGCACCTTTGGTCG
AAAAAAAAAGCCCGCACTGTCAGGTGCGGGCTTTTTTCTGTGTTTCCCCAAAAGTAAAAACCCGCCGAAG
CGGGTTTTTACGTAAAACAGGTGAAACTGACCAGACGAGAAGGCTTTGGAGGTGATAATGGGGCTCAAGG
ACCCGGGAGGCAGATAGGTAGGCATGGCCCCCATTTTCAATACAAGCAACGCATGAGAAAGCCCCCGGAA
GATCACCTTCCGGGGGCTTTTTTATTGCGCTCCGGCAATTAAAAAAGCGGCTAACCACGCCGCTTTTTTT
ACGTCTGCAGACTAGTGCGAATTGATCTGGTTTGACAGCTTATCACCAAGCCAGTTACCTCGGTTCTTGA
CAGCTAGCTCAGTCCTAGGGATTGTGCTAGCGATCTAAAGAGGAGAAAACTAGTATGGACAAGAAGTACA
GCATCGGCCTGGCCATCGGCACCAACTCTGTGGGCTGGGCCGTGATCACCGACGAGTACAAGGTGCCCAG
CAAGAAATTCAAGGTGCTGGGCAACACCGACCGGCACAGCATCAAGAAGAACCTGATCGGCGCCCTGCTG
TTCGACAGCGGAGAAACAGCCGAGGCCACCCGGCTGAAGAGAACCGCCAGAAGAAGATACACCAGACGGA
AGAACCGGATCTGCTATCTGCAAGAGATCTTCAGCAACGAGATGGCCAAGGTGGACGACAGCTTCTTCCA
CAGACTGGAAGAGTCCTTCCTGGTGGAAGAGGATAAGAAGCACGAGCGGCACCCCATCTTCGGCAACATC
GTGGACGAGGTGGCCTACCACGAGAAGTACCCCACCATCTACCACCTGAGAAAGAAACTGGTGGACAGCA
CCGACAAGGCCGACCTGCGGCTGATCTATCTGGCCCTGGCCCACATGATCAAGTTCCGGGGCCACTTCCT
GATCGAGGGCGACCTGAACCCCGACAACAGCGACGTGGACAAGCTGTTCATCCAGCTGGTGCAGACCTAC
AACCAGCTGTTCGAGGAAAACCCCATCAACGCCAGCGGCGTGGACGCCAAGGCCATCCTGTCTGCCAGAC
TGAGCAAGAGCAGACGGCTGGAAAATCTGATCGCCCAGCTGCCCGGCGAGAAGAAGAATGGCCTGTTCGG
CAACCTGATTGCCCTGAGCCTGGGCCTGACCCCCAACTTCAAGAGCAACTTCGACCTGGCCGAGGATGCC
AAACTGCAGCTGAGCAAGGACACCTACGACGACGACCTGGACAACCTGCTGGCCCAGATCGGCGACCAGT
ACGCCGACCTGTTTCTGGCCGCCAAGAACCTGTCCGACGCCATCCTGCTGAGCGACATCCTGAGAGTGAA
CACCGAGATCACCAAGGCCCCCCTGAGCGCCTCTATGATCAAGAGATACGACGAGCACCACCAGGACCTG
ACCCTGCTGAAAGCTCTCGTGCGGCAGCAGCTGCCTGAGAAGTACAAAGAGATTTTCTTCGACCAGAGCA
AGAACGGCTACGCCGGCTACATCGATGGCGGAGCCAGCCAGGAAGAGTTCTACAAGTTCATCAAGCCCAT
CCTGGAAAAGATGGACGGCACCGAGGAACTGCTCGTGAAGCTGAACAGAGAGGACCTGCTGCGGAAGCAG
CGGACCTTCGACAACGGCAGCATCCCCCACCAGATCCACCTGGGAGAGCTGCACGCCATTCTGCGGCGGC
AGGAAGATTTTTACCCATTCCTGAAGGACAACCGGGAAAAGATCGAGAAGATCCTGACCTTCCGCATCCC
CTACTACGTGGGCCCTCTGGCCAGGGGAAACAGCAGATTCGCCTGGATGACCAGAAAGAGCGAGGAAACC
ATCACCCCCTGGAACTTCGAGGAAGTGGTGGACAAGGGCGCCAGCGCCCAGAGCTTCATCGAGCGGATGA
CCAACTTCGATAAGAACCTGCCCAACGAGAAGGTGCTGCCCAAGCACAGCCTGCTGTACGAGTACTTCAC
CGTGTACAACGAGCTGACCAAAGTGAAATACGTGACCGAGGGAATGAGAAAGCCCGCCTTCCTGAGCGGC
GAGCAGAAAAAAGCCATCGTGGACCTGCTGTTCAAGACCAACCGGAAAGTGACCGTGAAGCAGCTGAAAG
AGGACTACTTCAAGAAAATCGAGTGCTTCGACTCCGTGGAAATCTCCGGCGTGGAAGATCGGTTCAACGC
CTCCCTGGGCACATACCACGATCTGCTGAAAATTATCAAGGACAAGGACTTCCTGGACAATGAGGAAAAC
GAGGACATTCTGGAAGATATCGTGCTGACCCTGACACTGTTTGAGGACAGAGAGATGATCGAGGAACGGC
TGAAAACCTATGCCCACCTGTTCGACGACAAAGTGATGAAGCAGCTGAAGCGGCGGAGATACACCGGCTG
GGGCAGGCTGAGCCGGAAGCTGATCAACGGCATCCGGGACAAGCAGTCCGGCAAGACAATCCTGGATTTC
CTGAAGTCCGACGGCTTCGCCAACAGAAACTTCATGCAGCTGATCCACGACGACAGCCTGACCTTTAAAG
AGGACATCCAGAAAGCCCAGGTGTCCGGCCAGGGCGATAGCCTGCACGAGCACATTGCCAATCTGGCCGG
CAGCCCCGCCATTAAGAAGGGCATCCTGCAGACAGTGAAGGTGGTGGACGAGCTCGTGAAAGTGATGGGC
CGGCACAAGCCCGAGAACATCGTGATCGAAATGGCCAGAGAGAACCAGACCACCCAGAAGGGACAGAAGA
ACAGCCGCGAGAGAATGAAGCGGATCGAAGAGGGCATCAAAGAGCTGGGCAGCCAGATCCTGAAAGAACA
CCCCGTGGAAAACACCCAGCTGCAGAACGAGAAGCTGTACCTGTACTACCTGCAGAATGGGCGGGATATG
TACGTGGACCAGGAACTGGACATCAACCGGCTGTCCGACTACGATGTGGACGCTATCGTGCCTCAGAGCT
TTCTGAAGGACGACTCCATCGATAACAAAGTGCTGACTCGGAGCGACAAGAACCGGGGCAAGAGCGACAA
CGTGCCCTCCGAAGAGGTCGTGAAGAAGATGAAGAACTACTGGCGCCAGCTGCTGAATGCCAAGCTGATT
ACCCAGAGGAAGTTCGACAATCTGACCAAGGCCGAGAGAGGCGGCCTGAGCGAACTGGATAAGGCCGGCT
TCATCAAGAGACAGCTGGTGGAAACCCGGCAGATCACAAAGCACGTGGCACAGATCCTGGACTCCCGGAT
GAACACTAAGTACGACGAGAACGACAAACTGATCCGGGAAGTGAAAGTGATCACCCTGAAGTCCAAGCTG
GTGTCCGATTTCCGGAAGGATTTCCAGTTTTACAAAGTGCGCGAGATCAACAACTACCACCACGCCCACG
ACGCCTACCTGAACGCCGTCGTGGGAACCGCCCTGATCAAAAAGTACCCTAAGCTGGAAAGCGAGTTCGT
GTACGGCGACTACAAGGTGTACGACGTGCGGAAGATGATCGCCAAGAGCGAGCAGGAAATCGGCAAGGCT
ACCGCCAAGTACTTCTTCTACAGCAACATCATGAACTTTTTCAAGACCGAGATTACCCTGGCCAACGGCG
AGATCCGGAAGCGGCCTCTGATCGAGACAAACGGCGAAACAGGCGAGATCGTGTGGGATAAGGGCCGGGA
CTTTGCCACCGTGCGGAAAGTGCTGTCTATGCCCCAAGTGAATATCGTGAAAAAGACCGAGGTGCAGACA
GGCGGCTTCAGCAAAGAGTCTATCCTGCCCAAGAGGAACAGCGACAAGCTGATCGCCAGAAAGAAGGACT
GGGACCCTAAGAAGTACGGCGGCTTCGACAGCCCCACCGTGGCCTATTCTGTGCTGGTGGTGGCCAAAGT
GGAAAAGGGCAAGTCCAAGAAACTGAAGAGTGTGAAAGAGCTGCTGGGGATCACCATCATGGAAAGAAGC
AGCTTCGAGAAGAATCCCATCGACTTTCTGGAAGCCAAGGGCTACAAAGAAGTGAAAAAGGACCTGATCA
TCAAGCTGCCTAAGTACTCCCTGTTCGAGCTGGAAAACGGCCGGAAGAGAATGCTGGCCTCTGCCGGCGA
ACTGCAGAAGGGAAACGAACTGGCCCTGCCCTCCAAATATGTGAACTTCCTGTACCTGGCCAGCCACTAT
GAGAAGCTGAAGGGCTCCCCCGAGGATAATGAGCAGAAACAGCTGTTTGTGGAACAGCACAAACACTACC
TGGACGAGATCATCGAGCAGATCAGCGAGTTCTCCAAGAGAGTGATCCTGGCCGACGCTAATCTGGACAA
GGTGCTGAGCGCCTACAACAAGCACAGAGACAAGCCTATCAGAGAGCAGGCCGAGAATATCATCCACCTG
TTTACCCTGACCAATCTGGGAGCCCCTGCCGCCTTCAAGTACTTTGACACCACCATCGACCGGAAGAGGT
ACACCAGCACCAAAGAGGTGCTGGACGCCACCCTGATCCACCAGAGCATCACCGGCCTGTACGAGACACG
GATCGACCTGTCTCAGCTGGGAGGCGACGCGGCCGCGGAGCAGAAACTCATCTCTGAAGAAGATCTGGAA
CAAAAGTTGATTTCAGAAGAAGATCTGGAACAGAAGCTCATCTCTGAGGAAGATCTGTAATAAGGCGCGC
CTCCTTAATGGGACTTGCAGCCTCGGTACCAAATTCCAGAAAAGACACCCGAAAGGGTGTTTTTTCGTTT
TGGTCCCACAGAATGAGCATCATGGCCTAGTCGACATCGGAGAAGAGTACGGCTCTTTTAACCGCCTCAA
GAACCAGATAAGTGAAATCTAGTTCCAAACTATTTTGTCATTTTTAATTTTCGTATTAGCTTACGACGCT
ACACCCAGTTCCCATCTATTTTGTCACTCTTCCCTAAATAATCCTTAAAAACTCCATTTCCACCCCTCCC
AGTTCCCAACTATTTTGTCCGCCCACAGCGGGGCATTTTTCTTCCTGTTATGTTTGGGCGCTGCATTAAT
GAATCGGCCAACGCGCGGGGAGAGGCGGTTTGCGTATTGGGCGCTCTTCCGCTTCCTCGCTCACTGACCC
GCTGCGCTCGGTCGTTCGGCTGCGGCGAGCGGTATCAGAGCTTATCGGCCAGCCTCGCAGAGCAGGATTC
CCGTTGAGCACCGCCAGGTGCGAATAAGGGACAGTGAAGAAGGAACACCCGCTCGCGGGTGGGCCTACTT
CACCTATCCTGCCCGGCTGACGCCGTTGGATACACCAAGGAAAGTCTACACGAACCCTTTGGCAAAATCC
TGTATATCGTGCGAAAAAGGATGGATATACCGAAAAAATCGCTATAATGACCCCGAAGCAGGGTTATGCA
GCGGAAAGTATACCTTAAGGAATCCCCTGATAACGCAGGAAAGAACATGTGAGCAAAAGGCCAGCAAAAG
GCCAGGAACCGTAAAAAGGCCGCACTCCCTGCCTCTGTCATCACGATACTGTGATGCCATGGCTAATTCC
CATGTCAGCCGTTAAGTGTTCCTGTGTCACTCAAAATTGCTTTGAGAGGCTCTAAGGGCTTCTCAGTGCG
TTACATCCCTGGCTTGTTGTCCACAACCGTTAAACCTTAAAAGCTTTAAAAGCCTTATATATTCTTTTTT
TTCTTATAAAACTTAAAACCTTAGAGGCTATTTAAGTTGCTGATTTATATTAATTTTATTGTTCAAACAT
GAGAGCTTAGTACGTGAAACATGAGAGCTTAGTACGTTAGCCATGAGAGCTTAGTACGTTAGCCATGAGG
GTTTAGTTCGTTAAACATGAGAGCTTAGTACGTTAAACATGAGAGCTTAGTACGTGAAACATGAGAGCTT
AGTACGTACTATCAACAGGTTGAACTGCTGATCTTCAGATCCTCTACGCCGGACGCATCGTGGCCGGATC
TTGCGGCCGCAAAAATTAAAAATGAAGTTTTAAATCAATCTAAAGTATATATGAGTAAACTTGGTCTGAC
AGTTACCAATGCTTAATCAGTGAGGCACCAATAACTGCCTTTGATCTTTTCTACGGGGTCTGACGCTCAG
TGGAACGAAAACTCACGTTAAGGGATTTTGGTCATGAGATTATCAAAAAGGATCTTCACCTAGATCCTTT
TAAATTAAAAATGAAGTTTTAAATCAATCTAAAGTATATATGAGTAAACTTGGTCTGACAGTTACCAATG
CTTAATCAGTGAGGCACCTATCTCAGCGATCTGTCTATTTCGTTCATCCATAGT
Features (pLannotate 1.2.2; 28 found; start..end, strand, type, name):
    799..903     -  promoter       AmpR promoter: bla
    998..1033    +  CDS            rop (fragment): Rop protein, which maintains plasmids at low copy number; rop
   1135..1234    +  misc_feature   bom (fragment): basis of mobility region from pBR322
   1240..1308    -  CDS            lacZα (fragment): LacZα fragment of β-galactosidase; lacZ fragment
   1380..1578    -  mobile_element Tn7R (fragment): mini-Tn7 element (right end of the Tn7 transposon) Tn7
   1582..1606    -  misc_feature   MCS (fragment): pBluescript multiple cloning site
   1627..1721    +  terminator     lambda t0 terminator: transcription terminator from phage lambda
   1731..1760    +  CDS            CmR (fragment): chloramphenicol acetyltransferase confers resistance to chloramphenicol
   1824..1910    +  terminator     rrnB T1 terminator: Escherichia coli rrnB; transcription terminator T1 from the E. coli rrnB gene
   1975..2008    +  protein_bind   FRT (minimal): supports FLP-mediated excision but not integration (Turan and Bode, 2011) FLP recombinase from the Saccharomyces cerevisiae 2μ plasmid
   2056..2589    -  CDS            GmR: gentamycin acetyltransferase; aacC1; confers resistance to gentamycin
   2778..2806    -  promoter       Pc promoter: intI1 (promoter lies within the coding sequence); class 1 integron promoter
   2844..2876    +  CDS            CmR (fragment): chloramphenicol acetyltransferase; cat; confers resistance to chloramphenicol
   2923..2970    +  protein_bind   FRT: FLP-mediated recombination occurs in the 8-bp core sequence TCTAGAAA (Turan and Bode, 2011). FLP recombinase from the Saccharomyces cerevisiae 2μ plasmid
   3255..3322    -  misc_RNA       tracrRNA (fragment): trans-activating CRISPR RNA for the Streptococcus pyogenes CRISPR/Cas9 system
   3386..3414    -  promoter       trc promoter: strong E. coli promoter; hybrid between the trp and lac UV5 promoters
   3500..3586    -  ncRNA          Thr leader (fragment): Accession: RF00506 - Threonine operon leader
   3826..3846    -  rep_origin     p15A ori (fragment): Plasmids containing the medium-copy-number p15A origin of replication can be propagated in E. coli cells that contain a second plasmid with the ColE1 origin.
   3847..3869    +  promoter       J23119(SpeI) promoter (fragment): bacterial promoter (Registry of Standard Biological Parts BBa J23119) modified to end with an SpeI site
   3905..8008    +  CDS            Cas9: Cas9 (Csn1) endonuclease from the Streptococcus pyogenes Type II CRISPR/Cas system generates RNA-guided double strand breaks in DNA
   8018..8107    +  CDS            3xMyc: 3 tandem Myc epitope tags
   8262..8427    -  mobile_element Tn7L: mini-Tn7 element (left end of the Tn7 transposon) Tn7
   8460..8514    -  CDS            lacI (fragment): lac repressor; lacI; The lac repressor binds to the lac operator to inhibit transcription in E. coli. This inhibition can be relieved by adding lactose or isopropyl-β-D-thiogalactopyranoside (IPTG).
   8586..8694    -  oriT           oriT: incP origin of transfer
   8913..8952    -  CDS            λ integrase (fragment): integrase from phage λ; int
   8963..9351    -  rep_origin     R6K γ ori: γ replication origin from E. coli plasmid R6K; requires the R6K initiator protein pi for replication
   9454..9479    -  CDS            bla(M) (fragment): β-lactamase lacking the signal sequence; bla(M); allows cytosolic expression of β-lactamase
   9652..798     -  CDS            AmpR (across the origin): β-lactamase; bla; confers resistance to ampicillin, carbenicillin, and related antibiotics
