[The description below was written by a language model from this plasmid's Addgene catalogue record and pLannotate feature annotations shown in this document.]
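Description:
PJQ47 is an empty-backbone Mobile-CRISPRi vector for bacteria, derived from pJMP1237 by replacing the arabinose-inducible PBAD promoter with the constitutive Anderson BioBrick promoter BBa_J23117. It is a conjugative, conditionally replicating mini-Tn7 delivery plasmid. The R6K γ origin requires the pi protein supplied by a suitable E. coli host, so the plasmid cannot persist in ordinary recipients. An incP oriT allows transfer by mating, and AmpR on the backbone provides ampicillin selection during propagation. Both sequence records are 9,714 nt and carry the same features in opposite orientation. This is shorter than the listed parent backbone size of 10,856 bp, which would fit loss of the PBAD region, though the record does not say so.

The cargo lies between the Tn7L and Tn7R ends, so it can be transposed into a recipient chromosome when Tn7 transposase is supplied from another source, as the plasmid has no annotated transposase genes. It includes a Streptococcus pyogenes Cas9-family coding sequence fused to a C-terminal 3xMyc tag. The automated annotation calls it Cas9, and the CRISPRi context implies a nuclease-dead variant, but the record does not confirm this. An Anderson-type promoter fragment sits immediately upstream, consistent with the constitutive promoter swap. A separate sgRNA cassette has a trc-type promoter followed by the guide scaffold (annotated as a tracrRNA fragment), and BsaI sites allow a spacer to be inserted. A gentamicin resistance gene driven by the Pc integron promoter selects for integrants. It is flanked by FRT sites, allowing FLP-mediated marker removal, and the lambda t0 and rrnB T1 terminators lie beside it, near Tn7R. The associated work uses such constructs for tunable gene knockdown in pathogens without an inducer.
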