Addgene plasmid #134646: PJQ47
Purpose: (Empty Backbone) Contains Promoter 1 with bsa1 cut sites for inserting sgRNA
Depositing lab: Jason Peters & Oren Rosenberg. Depositing organization: University of California, San Francisco (UCSF). Publication: Modulating pathogenesis with Mobile-CRISPRi. Qu J, Prasad NK, Yu MA, Chen S, Lyden A, Herrera N, Silvis MR, Crawford E, Looney MR, Peters JM, Rosenberg OS. J Bacteriol. 2019 Sep 3. pii: JB.00304-19. doi: 10.1128/JB.00304-19. PubMed 31481541.
Backbone
  Vector backbone: pJMP1237
  Backbone manufacturer: Addgene 119262
  Backbone size (bp): 10856
  Modifications to backbone: The inducible PBAD promoter was replaced with the constitutive Biobrick promoter
  Vector type: Bacterial Expression, CRISPR
  Promoter: Anderson BBa_J23117
  Selectable markers: Gentamicin
Growth in bacteria
  Bacterial resistance: Ampicillin, 100 μg/mL
  Growth temperature: 37°C
  Growth strain: BW25141
  Copy number: Unknown
Resource information
  A portion of this plasmid was derived from a plasmid made by: Biobrick registry & Addgene 119262
Terms and licenses: Academic/Nonprofit Terms; Industry Terms: Not Available to Industry
Depositor comments: The parent plasmid was used in this paper: https://www.ncbi.nlm.nih.gov/pmc/articles/PMC6424567/#SD7 We obtained the new promoter from the Biobrick registry.
How to cite: PJQ47 was a gift from Jason Peters & Oren Rosenberg (Addgene plasmid # 134646 ; http://n2t.net/addgene:134646 ; RRID:Addgene_134646)
