>Addgene plasmid #134646 | PJQ47 | depositor partial sequence | sequence record 259383 | dCas9 promoter Anderson BBa_J23117
ACAATCCCTAGGACTGAGCTAGCTGTCAA
